>Addgene plasmid #172789 | pLBC0100 | addgene full sequence | sequence record 346211 | Addgene NGS Result
GTGGCTCTTCAGTGGACGAAAGGGCCTCGTGATACGCCTATTTTTATAGGTTAATGTCATGATAATAATG
GTTTCTTAGACGTCAGGTGGCACTTTTCGGGGAAATGTGCGCGGAACCCCTATTTGTTTATTTTTCTAAA
TACATTCAAATATGTATCCGCTCATGAGACAATAACCCTGATAAATGCTTCAATAATATTGAAAAAGGAA
GAGTATGCGCTCACGCAACTGGTCCAGAACCTTGACCGAACGCAGCGGTGGTAACGGCGCAGTGGCGGTT
TTCATGGCTTGTTATGACTGTTTTTTTTTGGGGTACAGTCTATGCCTCGGGCATCCAAGCAGCAAGCGCG
TTACGCCGTGGGTCGATGTTTGATGTTATGGAGCAGCAACGATGTTACGCAGCAGGGCAGTCGCCCTAAA
ACAAAGTTAAACATCATGAGGGAAGCGGTGATCGCCGAAGTATCGACTCAACTATCAGAGGTAGTTGGCG
TCATCGAGCGCCATCTCGAACCGACGTTGCTGGCCGTACATTTGTACGGCTCCGCAGTGGATGGCGGCCT
GAAGCCACACAGCGATATTGATTTGCTGGTTACGGTGACCGTAAGGCTTGATGAAACAACGCGGCGAGCT
TTGATCAACGACCTTTTGGAAACTTCGGCTTCCCCTGGAGAGAGCGAGATTCTCCGCGCTGTAGAAGTCA
CCATTGTTGTGCACGACGACATCATTCCGTGGCGTTATCCAGCTAAGCGCGAACTGCAATTTGGAGAATG
GCAGCGCAATGACATTCTTGCAGGTATCTTCGAGCCAGCCACGATCGACATTGATCTGGCTATCTTGCTG
ACAAAAGCAAGAGAACATAGCGTTGCCTTGGTAGGTCCAGCGGCGGAGGAACTCTTTGATCCGGTTCCTG
AACAGGATCTATTTGAGGCGCTAAATGAAACCTTAACGCTATGGAACTCGCCGCCCGACTGGGCTGGCGA
TGAGCGAAATGTAGTGCTTACGTTGTCCCGCATTTGGTACAGCGCAGTAACCGGCAAAATCGCGCCGAAG
GATGTCGCTGCCGACTGGGCAATGGAGCGCCTGCCGGCCCAGTATCAGCCCGTCATACTTGAAGCTAGAC
AGGCTTATCTTGGACAAGAAGAAGATCGCTTGGCCTCGCGCGCAGATCAGTTGGAAGAATTTGTCCATTA
CGTAAAAGGCGAGATCACCAAGGTAGTCGGCAAATAACTGTCAGACCAAGTTTACTCATATATACTTTAG
ATTGATTTAAAACTTCATTTTTAATTTAAAAGGATCTAGGTGAAGATCCTTTTTGATAATCTCATGACCA
AAATCCCTTAACGTGAGTTTTCGTTCCACTGAGCGTCAGACCCCGTAGAAAAGATCAAAGGATCTTCTTG
AGATCCTTTTTTTCTGCGCGTAATCTGCTGCTTGCAAACAAAAAAACCACCGCTACCAGCGGTGGTTTGT
TTGCCGGATCAAGAGCTACCAACTCTTTTTCCGAAGGTAACTGGCTTCAGCAGAGCGCAGATACCAAATA
CTGTTCTTCTAGTGTAGCCGTAGTTAGGCCACCACTTCAAGAACTCTGTAGCACCGCCTACATACCTCGC
TCTGCTAATCCTGTTACCAGTGGCTGCTGCCAGTGGCGATAAGTCGTGTCTTACCGGGTTGGACTCAAGA
CGATAGTTACCGGATAAGGCGCAGCGGTCGGGCTGAACGGGGGGTTCGTGCACACAGCCCAGCTTGGAGC
GAACGACCTACACCGAACTGAGATACCTACAGCGTGAGCTATGAGAAAGCGCCACGCTTCCCGAAGGGAG
AAAGGCGGACAGGTATCCGGTAAGCGGCAGGGTCGGAACAGGAGAGCGCACGAGGGAGCTTCCAGGGGGA
AACGCCTGGTATCTTTATAGTCCTGTCGGGTTTCGCCACCTCTGACTTGAGCGTCGATTTTTGTGATGCT
CGTCAGGGGGGCGGAGCCTATGGAAAAACGCCAGCAACGCGGCCTTTTTACGGTTCCTGGCCTTTTGCTG
GCCTTTTGCTCACATGTTCTTTCCTGCGTTATCCCCTGATTCTGTGGATAACCGTATTACCGCCTTTGAG
TGAGCTGATACCGCTCGCCGCAGCCGAACGACCGAGCGCAGCGAGTCAGTGAGCGAGGAAGCGGAAGAGC
GCCCAATACGCAAACCGCCTCTCCCCGCGCGTTGGCCGATTCATTAATCACTCTGTGGTCTCATTCGTGA
ATAATTGAGCTTTGAGACCACGAA
Features (pLannotate 1.2.2; 6 found; start..end, strand, type, name):
    110..214     +  promoter       AmpR promoter: bla
    205..285     -  CDS            int (fragment): INT2_ECOLX - Protein inferred from homology: Swiss-Prot protein existence level 3. Putative integrase believed to be involved in the insertion of antibiotic resistance genes into plasmids and transposons. From Escherichia coli.
    373..429     +  CDS            GmR (fragment): gentamycin acetyltransferase; aacC1; confers resistance to gentamycin
    436..1224    +  CDS            aadA: S3AD_ECOLX - Experimental evidence at protein level: Swiss-Prot protein existence level 1. Mediates bacterial resistance to the antibiotics streptomycin and spectinomycin. From Escherichia coli.
   1398..1986    +  rep_origin     ori: high-copy-number ColE1/pMB1/pBR322/pUC origin of replication
   2169..2218    +  CDS            lacI (fragment): lac repressor; lacI; The lac repressor binds to the lac operator to inhibit transcription in E. coli. This inhibition can be relieved by adding lactose or isopropyl-β-D-thiogalactopyranoside (IPTG).
