[The description below was written by a language model from this plasmid's Addgene catalogue record and pLannotate feature annotations shown in this document.]
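Description:
pLBC0100 is a small (about 2.3 kb) Level 0 module plasmid from the MoBiFC toolkit, a modular bimolecular fluorescence complementation system developed for studying protein-protein interactions in chloroplasts. It is built on the pAGM130 backbone, is catalogued as a synthetic biology vector, and is intended purely as a bacterial parts-storage plasmid rather than an expression construct. It replicates in E. coli at high copy from a ColE1/pUC-type origin. Selection is with spectinomycin, through an aadA streptomycin/spectinomycin resistance gene that lies downstream of an AmpR (bla) promoter. The short integrase, gentamicin acetyltransferase and lacI fragments picked up by automated annotation are most likely remnants of the integron-derived resistance cassette and of the original cloning region, not functional genes.

The payload is "CT_Stop", a synthetic spacer module carrying stop codons. The insert is too short and non-coding to be annotated, so it does not appear in the feature table, and its exact position and flanking sites are not stated in the record. The "CT" name suggests that it occupies the C-terminal tag position in a hierarchical modular assembly. In that reading, the part fills the slot where a C-terminal fusion such as a split fluorescent protein fragment would otherwise go. It would terminate the upstream coding sequence there, so a transcription unit can be assembled without a C-terminal tag while staying compatible with neighbouring promoter, coding and terminator modules. The record lists the cloning method only as restriction enzyme-based with unknown sites, and it gives no promoter, terminator or plant selection marker, consistent with a basic part meant for combination into higher-level constructs.
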