Addgene plasmid #172789: pLBC0100
Purpose: Level 0 module containing CT_Stop
Depositing lab: Benjamin Field. Depositing organization: CNRS DR12, Delegation Provence et Corse. Publication: MoBiFC: development of a modular bimolecular fluorescence complementation toolkit for the analysis of chloroplast protein-protein interactions. Velay F, Soula M, Mehrez M, Belbachir C, D'Alessandro S, Laloi C, Crete P, Field B. Plant Methods. 2022 May 26;18(1):69. doi: 10.1186/s13007-022-00902-1. PubMed 35619173.
Backbone
  Vector backbone: pAGM130
  Backbone manufacturer: Engler et al. 2014
  Vector type: Synthetic Biology
Growth in bacteria
  Bacterial resistance: Spectinomycin, 50 μg/mL
  Growth temperature: 37°C
  Growth strain: DH5alpha
  Copy number: High Copy
Gene/Insert
  Gene/Insert name: Spacer module with stop codons.
  Species: Synthetic
  Mutation: no
  Cloning method: Restriction Enzyme; 5′ cloning site Unknown (unknown if destroyed)
Terms and licenses: Academic/Nonprofit Terms; Industry Terms: Not Available to Industry
Depositor comments: Please visit https://www.biorxiv.org/content/10.1101/2021.03.01.433373v1 for bioRxiv preprint.
How to cite: pLBC0100 was a gift from Benjamin Field (Addgene plasmid # 172789 ; http://n2t.net/addgene:172789 ; RRID:Addgene_172789)
